Addgene plasmid #176504: pBS-2xpA
Purpose: 2x SV40 polyA sequences
Depositing lab: Mario Capecchi. Depositing organization: University of Utah.
Backbone
  Vector backbone: pBluescript II SK(-)
  Backbone manufacturer: Stratagene
  Vector type: Mammalian Expression, Synthetic Biology
Growth in bacteria
  Bacterial resistance: Ampicillin, 100 μg/mL
  Growth temperature: 30°C
  Growth strain: DH10B
  Copy number: High Copy
Gene/Insert
  Gene/Insert name: 2x SV40 polyA
Resource information
  A portion of this plasmid was derived from a plasmid made by: The SV40 polyadenylation sequence is from Clontech.
Terms and licenses: Academic/Nonprofit Terms; Industry Terms: Not Available to Industry
How to cite: pBS-2xpA was a gift from Mario Capecchi (Addgene plasmid # 176504 ; http://n2t.net/addgene:176504 ; RRID:Addgene_176504)
