[The description below was written by a language model from this plasmid's Addgene catalogue record and pLannotate feature annotations shown in this document.]
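Description:
pBS-2xpA is a small (about 3.4 kb) cloning plasmid built on the Stratagene pBluescript II SK(-) backbone. It serves as a source of a tandem pair of SV40 polyadenylation sequences. It is propagated in E. coli as a high-copy plasmid from the ColE1/pUC-type origin and is selected with ampicillin through the β-lactamase (AmpR) gene and its own promoter. The backbone also carries the f1 phage origin, which allows single-stranded DNA production with helper phage. The usual pBluescript lac promoter/operator and lacZα region is present, and the insert interrupts it within the multiple cloning site. The short "RSF ori" and "lacI" fragments at the start of the feature table are probably annotation-tool matches to ordinary backbone sequence rather than functional elements.

The insert consists of two directly repeated units in the same orientation. Each unit comprises a short stretch annotated as the end of the SV40 large T antigen coding region, followed by an SV40 poly(A) signal. The record states that the polyadenylation sequence derives from a Clontech plasmid. The repeat sits between the remaining halves of the pBluescript polylinker, flanked by the T3 and T7 phage promoters, so the cassette can be excised with the surrounding restriction sites or sequenced from standard primer sites.

The plasmid contains no mammalian promoter, coding sequence or reporter, so despite the "mammalian expression" classification it is a parts donor rather than an expression vector. Doubled poly(A) signals of this kind are generally placed downstream of a transgene, or used as a transcriptional stop element, to make cleavage and termination more efficient. The record itself states the purpose only as "2x SV40 polyA sequences".
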