Features (pLannotate 1.2.2; 18 found; start..end, strand, type, name):
      1..125     +  rep_origin     RSF ori (fragment): Plasmids containing the RSF 1030 origin of replication can be propagated in E. coli cells that contain additional plasmids with compatible origins.
    127..219     +  CDS            lacI (fragment): lac repressor; lacI; The lac repressor binds to the lac operator to inhibit transcription in E. coli. This inhibition can be relieved by adding lactose or isopropyl-β-D-thiogalactopyranoside (IPTG).
    232..253     +  protein_bind   CAP binding site: CAP binding activates transcription in the presence of cAMP. E. coli catabolite activator protein
    268..298     +  promoter       lac promoter: promoter for the E. coli lac operon
    306..322     +  protein_bind   lac operator: The lac repressor binds to the lac operator to inhibit transcription in E. coli. This inhibition can be relieved by adding lactose or isopropyl-β-D-thiogalactopyranoside (IPTG). lac repressor encoded by lacI
    367..385     +  promoter       T3 promoter: promoter for bacteriophage T3 RNA polymerase
    398..428     +  misc_feature   MCS (fragment): pBluescript multiple cloning site
    428..510     +  CDS            large T antigen (fragment): large T antigen from SV40 (simian virus 40)
    533..654     +  polyA_signal   SV40 poly(A) signal: SV40 polyadenylation signal
    661..743     +  CDS            large T antigen (fragment): large T antigen from SV40 (simian virus 40)
    766..887     +  polyA_signal   SV40 poly(A) signal: SV40 polyadenylation signal
    887..965     +  misc_feature   MCS (fragment): pBluescript multiple cloning site
    974..992     -  promoter       T7 promoter: promoter for bacteriophage T7 RNA polymerase
    995..1152    +  CDS            lacZα (fragment): LacZα fragment of β-galactosidase; lacZ fragment
   1184..1612    -  rep_origin     f1 ori (sequence partly withheld): f1 bacteriophage origin of replication; arrow indicates direction of (+) strand synthesis
   1639..1743    +  promoter       AmpR promoter: bla
   1744..2604    +  CDS            AmpR: β-lactamase; bla; confers resistance to ampicillin, carbenicillin, and related antibiotics
   2775..3363    +  rep_origin     ori: high-copy-number ColE1/pMB1/pBR322/pUC origin of replication
>Addgene plasmid #176504 | pBS-2xpA | addgene full sequence | sequence record 348023 | Addgene NGS Result
CATGTTCTTTCCTGCGTTATCCCCTGATTCTGTGGATAACCGTATTACCGCCTTTGAGTGAGCTGATACC
GCTCGCCGCAGCCGAACGACCGAGCGCAGCGAGTCAGTGAGCGAGGAAGCGGAAGAGCGCCCAATACGCA
AACCGCCTCTCCCCGCGCGTTGGCCGATTCATTAATGCAGCTGGCACGACAGGTTTCCCGACTGGAAAGC
GGGCAGTGAGCGCAACGCAATTAATGTGAGTTAGCTCACTCATTAGGCACCCCAGGCTTTACACTTTATG
CTTCCGGCTCGTATGTTGTGTGGAATTGTGAGCGGATAACAATTTCACACAGGAAACAGCTATGACCATG
ATTACGCCAAGCTCGAAATTAACCCTCACTAAAGGGAACAAAAGCTGGAGCTCCACCGCGGTGGCGGCCG
CTCTAGAATCATAATCAGCCATACCACATTTGTAGAGGTTTTACTTGCTTTAAAAAACCTCCCACACCTC
CCCCTGAACCTGAAACATAAAATGAATGCAATTGTTGTTGTTAACTTGTTTATTGCAGCTTATAATGGTT
ACAAATAAAGCAATAGCATCACAAATTTCACAAATAAAGCATTTTTTTCACTGCATTCTAGTTGTGGTTT
GTCCAAACTCATCAATGTATCTTAACTAGAATCATAATCAGCCATACCACATTTGTAGAGGTTTTACTTG
CTTTAAAAAACCTCCCACACCTCCCCCTGAACCTGAAACATAAAATGAATGCAATTGTTGTTGTTAACTT
GTTTATTGCAGCTTATAATGGTTACAAATAAAGCAATAGCATCACAAATTTCACAAATAAAGCATTTTTT
TCACTGCATTCTAGTTGTGGTTTGTCCAAACTCATCAATGTATCTTAACTAGTGGATCCCCCGGGCTGCA
GGAATTCGATATCAAGCTTATCGATACCGTCGACCTCGAGGGGGGGCCCGGTACCCAATTCGCCCTATAG
TGAGTCGTATTACAATTCACTGGCCGTCGTTTTACAACGTCGTGACTGGGAAAACCCTGGCGTTACCCAA
CTTAATCGCCTTGCAGCACATCCCCCTTTCGCCAGCTGGCGTAATAGCGAAGAGGCCCGCACCGATCGCC
CTTCCCAACAGTTGCGCAGCCTGAATGGCGAATGGCAAATTGTAAGCGTTAATATTTTGTTAAAATTCGC
GTTAAATTTTTGTTAAATCAGCTCATTTTTTAACCAATAGGCCGAAATCGGCAAAATCCCTTATAAATCA
AAAGAATAGACCGAGATAGGGT
[37 nt withheld, positions 1283-1319]
AAAGAACGTGGACTCCAACGTCAAAGG
[49 nt withheld, positions 1347-1395]
T
[91 nt withheld, positions 1397-1487]
G
[124 nt withheld, positions 1489-1612]
CAGGTGGCACTTTTCGGGGAAATGTGCGCGGAACCCCTATTTGTTTATTTTTCTAAATACATTCAAATAT
GTATCCGCTCATGAGACAATAACCCTGATAAATGCTTCAATAATATTGAAAAAGGAAGAGTATGAGTATT
CAACATTTCCGTGTCGCCCTTATTCCCTTTTTTGCGGCATTTTGCCTTCCTGTTTTTGCTCACCCAGAAA
CGCTGGTGAAAGTAAAAGATGCTGAAGATCAGTTGGGTGCACGAGTGGGTTACATCGAACTGGATCTCAA
CAGCGGTAAGATCCTTGAGAGTTTTCGCCCCGAAGAACGTTTTCCAATGATGAGCACTTTTAAAGTTCTG
CTATGTGGCGCGGTATTATCCCGTATTGACGCCGGGCAAGAGCAACTCGGTCGCCGCATACACTATTCTC
AGAATGACTTGGTTGAGTACTCACCAGTCACAGAAAAGCATCTTACGGATGGCATGACAGTAAGAGAATT
ATGCAGTGCTGCCATAACCATGAGTGATAACACTGCGGCCAACTTACTTCTGACAACGATCGGAGGACCG
AAGGAGCTAACCGCTTTTTTGCACAACATGGGGGATCATGTAACTCGCCTTGATCGTTGGGAACCGGAGC
TGAATGAAGCCATACCAAACGACGAGCGTGACACCACGATGCCTGTAGCAATGGCAACAACGTTGCGCAA
ACTATTAACTGGCGAACTACTTACTCTAGCTTCCCGGCAACAATTAATAGACTGGATGGAGGCGGATAAA
GTTGCAGGACCACTTCTGCGCTCGGCCCTTCCGGCTGGCTGGTTTATTGCTGATAAATCTGGAGCCGGTG
AGCGTGGGTCTCGCGGTATCATTGCAGCACTGGGGCCAGATGGTAAGCCCTCCCGTATCGTAGTTATCTA
CACGACGGGGAGTCAGGCAACTATGGATGAACGAAATAGACAGATCGCTGAGATAGGTGCCTCACTGATT
AAGCATTGGTAACTGTCAGACCAAGTTTACTCATATATACTTTAGATTGATTTAAAACTTCATTTTTAAT
TTAAAAGGATCTAGGTGAAGATCCTTTTTGATAATCTCATGACCAAAATCCCTTAACGTGAGTTTTCGTT
CCACTGAGCGTCAGACCCCGTAGAAAAGATCAAAGGATCTTCTTGAGATCCTTTTTTTCTGCGCGTAATC
TGCTGCTTGCAAACAAAAAAACCACCGCTACCAGCGGTGGTTTGTTTGCCGGATCAAGAGCTACCAACTC
TTTTTCCGAAGGTAACTGGCTTCAGCAGAGCGCAGATACCAAATACTGTTCTTCTAGTGTAGCCGTAGTT
AGGCCACCACTTCAAGAACTCTGTAGCACCGCCTACATACCTCGCTCTGCTAATCCTGTTACCAGTGGCT
GCTGCCAGTGGCGATAAGTCGTGTCTTACCGGGTTGGACTCAAGACGATAGTTACCGGATAAGGCGCAGC
GGTCGGGCTGAACGGGGGGTTCGTGCACACAGCCCAGCTTGGAGCGAACGACCTACACCGAACTGAGATA
CCTACAGCGTGAGCTATGAGAAAGCGCCACGCTTCCCGAAGGGAGAAAGGCGGACAGGTATCCGGTAAGC
GGCAGGGTCGGAACAGGAGAGCGCACGAGGGAGCTTCCAGGGGGAAACGCCTGGTATCTTTATAGTCCTG
TCGGGTTTCGCCACCTCTGACTTGAGCGTCGATTTTTGTGATGCTCGTCAGGGGGGCGGAGCCTATGGAA
AAACGCCAGCAACGCGGCCTTTTTACGGTTCCTGGCCTTTTGCTGGCCTTTTGCTCA
